>Addgene plasmid #187255 | pLL5.0 shFmnl2-EGFP | addgene full sequence | sequence record 372855 | Addgene NGS Result
TGCCACCTGACGTCGACGGATCGGGAGATCTCCCGATCCCCTATGGTGCACTCTCAGTACAATCTGCTCT
GATGCCGCATAGTTAAGCCAGTATCTGCTCCCTGCTTGTGTGTTGGAGGTCGCTGAGTAGTGCGCGAGCA
AAATTTAAGCTACAACAAGGCAAGGCTTGACCGACAATTGCATGAAGAATCTGCTTAGGGTTAGGCGTTT
TGCGCTGCTTCGCGATGTACGGGCCAGATATACGCGTTGACATTGATTATTGACTAGTTATTAATAGTAA
TCAATTACGGGGTCATTAGTTCATAGCCCATATATGGAGTTCCGCGTTACATAACTTACGGTAAATGGCC
CGCCTGGCTGACCGCCCAACGACCCCCGCCCATTGACGTCAATAATGACGTATGTTCCCATAGTAACGCC
AATAGGGACTTTCCATTGACGTCAATGGGTGGAGTATTTACGGTAAACTGCCCACTTGGCAGTACATCAA
GTGTATCATATGCCAAGTACGCCCCCTATTGACGTCAATGACGGTAAATGGCCCGCCTGGCATTATGCCC
AGTACATGACCTTATGGGACTTTCCTACTTGGCAGTACATCTACGTATTAGTCATCGCTATTACCATGGT
GATGCGGTTTTGGCAGTACATCAATGGGCGTGGATAGCGGTTTGACTCACGGGGATTTCCAAGTCTCCAC
CCCATTGACGTCAATGGGAGTTTGTTTTGGCACCAAAATCAACGGGACTTTCCAAAATGTCGTAACAACT
CCGCCCCATTGACGCAAATGGGCGGTAGGCGTGTACGGTGGGAGGTCTATATAAGCAGCGCGTTTTGCCT
GTACTGGGTCTCTCTGGTTAGACCAGATCTGAGCCTGGGAGCTCTCTGGCTAACTAGGGAACCCACTGCT
TAAGCCTCAATAAAGCTTGCCTTGAGTGCTTCAAGTAGTGTGTGCCCGTCTGTTGTGTGACTCTGGTAAC
TAGAGATCCCTCAGACCCTTTTAGTCAGTGTGGAAAATCTCTAGCAGTGGCGCCCGAACAGGGACTTGAA
AGCGAAAGGGAAACCAGAGGAGCTCTCTCGACGCAGGACTCGGCTTGCTGAAGCGCGCACGGCAAGAGGC
GAGGGGCGGCGACTGGTGAGTACGCCAAAAATTTTGACTAGCGGAGGCTAGAAGGAGAGAGATGGGTGCG
AGAGCGTCAGTATTAAGCGGGGGAGAATTAGATCGCGATGGGAAAAAATTCGGTTAAGGCCAGGGGGAAA
GAAAAAATATAAATTAAAACATATAGTATGGGCAAGCAGGGAGCTAGAACGATTCGCAGTTAATCCTGGC
CTGTTAGAAACATCAGAAGGCTGTAGACAAATACTGGGACAGCTACAACCATCCCTTCAGACAGGATCAG
AAGAACTTAGATCATTATATAATACAGTAGCAACCCTCTATTGTGTGCATCAAAGGATAGAGATAAAAGA
CACCAAGGAAGCTTTAGACAAGATAGAGGAAGAGCAAAACAAAAGTAAGACCACCGCACAGCAAGCGGCC
GGCCGCTGATCTTCAGACCTGGAGGAGGAGATATGAGGGACAATTGGAGAAGTGAATTATATAAATATAA
AGTAGTAAAAATTGAACCATTAGGAGTAGCACCCACCAAGGCAAAGAGAAGAGTGGTGCAGAGAGAAAAA
AGAGCAGTGGGAATAGGAGCTTTGTTCCTTGGGTTCTTGGGAGCAGCAGGAAGCACTATGGGCGCAGCGT
CAATGACGCTGACGGTACAGGCCAGACAATTATTGTCTGGTATAGTGCAGCAGCAGAACAATTTGCTGAG
GGCTATTGAGGCGCAACAGCATCTGTTGCAACTCACAGTCTGGGGCATCAAGCAGCTCCAGGCAAGAATC
CTGGCTGTGGAAAGATACCTAAAGGATCAACAGCTCCTGGGGATTTGGGGTTGCTCTGGAAAACTCATTT
GCACCACTGCTGTGCCTTGGAATGCTAGTTGGAGTAATAAATCTCTGGAACAGATTTGGAATCACACGAC
CTGGATGGAGTGGGACAGAGAAATTAACAATTACACAAGCTTAATACACTCCTTAATTGAAGAATCGCAA
AACCAGCAAGAAAAGAATGAACAAGAATTATTGGAATTAGATAAATGGGCAAGTTTGTGGAATTGGTTTA
ACATAACAAATTGGCTGTGGTATATAAAATTATTCATAATGATAGTAGGAGGCTTGGTAGGTTTAAGAAT
AGTTTTTGCTGTACTTTCTATAGTGAATAGAGTTAGGCAGGGATATTCACCATTATCGTTTCAGACCCAC
CTCCCAACCCCGAGGGGACCCGACAGGCCCGAAGGAATAGAAGAAGAAGGTGGAGAGAGAGACAGAGACA
GATCCATTCGATTAGTGAACGGATCGGCACTGCGTGCGCCAATTCTGCAGACAAATGGCAGTATTCATCC
ACAATTTTAAAAGAAAAGGGGGGATTGGGGGGTACAGTGCAGGGGAAAGAATAGTAGACATAATAGCAAC
AGACATACAAACTAAAGAATTACAAAAACAAATTACAAAAATTCAAAATTTTCGGGTTTATTACAGGGAC
AGCAGAGATCCAGTTTGGTTAGTACCGCGCTCTAGAGATCCGACGCGCCATCTCTAGGCCCGCGCCGGCC
CCCTCGCACAGACTTGTGGGAGAAGCTCGGCTACTCCCCTGCCCCGGTTAATTTGCATATAATATTTCCT
AGTAACTATAGAGGCTTAATGTGCGATAAAAGACAGATAATCTGTTCTTTTTAATACTAGCTACATTTTA
CATGATAGGCTTGGATTTCTATAAGAGATACAAATACTAAATTATTATTTTAAAAAACAGCACAAAAGGA
AACTCACCCTAACTGTAAAGTAATTGTGTGTTTTGAGACTATAAATATCCCTTGGAGAAAAGCCTTGTTT
TGAGAGGTCTTCTAAGAAATTCAAGAGATTTCTTAGAAGACCTCTCATTTTTTCTCGAGGTCGACGGTAT
CGATAAGCTCGCTTCACGAGATTCCAGCAGGTCGAGGGACCTAATAACTTCGTATAGCATACATTATACG
AAGTTATATTAAGGGTTCCAAGCTTAAGCGGCCGCTGAAAGACCCCACCTGTAGGTTTGGCAAGCTAGCT
TAAGTAACGCCATTTTGCAAGGCATGGAAAATACATAACTGAGAATAGAGAAGTTCAGATCAAGGTTAGG
AACAGAGAGACAGCAGAATATGGGCCAAACAGGATATCTGTGGTAAGCAGTTCCTGCCCCGGCTCAGGGC
CAAGAACAGATGGTCCCCAGATGCGGTCCCGCCCTCAGCAGTTTCTAGAGAACCATCAGATGTTTCCAGG
GTGCCCCAAGGACCTGAAATGACCCTGTGCCTTATTTGAACTAACCAATCAGTTCGCTTCTCGCTTCTGT
TCGCGCGCTTCTGCTCCCCGAGCTCAATAAAAGAGCCCACAACCCCTCACTCGGCGCGCCAGTCCTCCGA
TAGACTGCGTCGCCCGGGTACCCGTATTCCCAATAAAGCCTCTTGCTGTTTGCATCCGAATCGTGGACTC
GCTGATCCTTGGGAGGGTCTCCTCAGATTGATTGACTGCCCACCTCGGGGGTCTTTCATCGAATTCTGCA
GTCGACGGTACCGCGGGCCCGGGATCCACCGGTCGCCACCATGGTGAGCAAGGGCGAGGAGCTGTTCACC
GGGGTGGTGCCCATCCTGGTCGAGCTGGACGGCGACGTAAACGGCCACAAGTTCAGCGTGTCCGGCGAGG
GCGAGGGCGATGCCACCTACGGCAAGCTGACCCTGAAGTTCATCTGCACCACCGGCAAGCTGCCCGTGCC
CTGGCCCACCCTCGTGACCACCCTGACCTACGGCGTGCAGTGCTTCAGCCGCTACCCCGACCACATGAAG
CAGCACGACTTCTTCAAGTCCGCCATGCCCGAAGGCTACGTCCAGGAGCGCACCATCTTCTTCAAGGACG
ACGGCAACTACAAGACCCGCGCCGAGGTGAAGTTCGAGGGCGACACCCTGGTGAACCGCATCGAGCTGAA
GGGCATCGACTTCAAGGAGGACGGCAACATCCTGGGGCACAAGCTGGAGTACAACTACAACAGCCACAAC
GTCTATATCATGGCCGACAAGCAGAAGAACGGCATCAAGGTGAACTTCAAGATCCGCCACAACATCGAGG
ACGGCAGCGTGCAGCTCGCCGACCACTACCAGCAGAACACCCCCATCGGCGACGGCCCCGTGCTGCTGCC
CGACAACCACTACCTGAGCACCCAGTCCGCCCTGAGCAAAGACCCCAACGAGAAGCGCGATCACATGGTC
CTGCTGGAGTTCGTGACCGCCGCCGGGATCACTCTCGGCATGGACGAGCTGTACAAGTAACCTGCAGGCA
ATTCGTCGAGGGACCTAATAACTTCGTATAGCATACATTATACGAAGTTATACATGTTTAAGGGTTCCGG
TTCCACTAGGTACAATTCGATATCAAGCTTATCGATAATCAACCTCTGGATTACAAAATTTGTGAAAGAT
TGACTGGTATTCTTAACTATGTTGCTCCTTTTACGCTATGTGGATACGCTGCTTTAATGCCTTTGTATCA
TGCTATTGCTTCCCGTATGGCTTTCATTTTCTCCTCCTTGTATAAATCCTGGTTGCTGTCTCTTTATGAG
GAGTTGTGGCCCGTTGTCAGGCAACGTGGCGTGGTGTGCACTGTGTTTGCTGACGCAACCCCCACTGGTT
GGGGCATTGCCACCACCTGTCAGCTCCTTTCCGGGACTTTCGCTTTCCCCCTCCCTATTGCCACGGCGGA
ACTCATCGCCGCCTGCCTTGCCCGCTGCTGGACAGGGGCTCGGCTGTTGGGCACTGACAATTCCGTGGTG
TTGTCGGGGAAATCATCGTCCTTTCCTTGGCTGCTCGCCTGTGTTGCCACCTGGATTCTGCGCGGGACGT
CCTTCTGCTACGTCCCTTCGGCCCTCAATCCAGCGGACCTTCCTTCCCGGCCTGCTGCCGGCTCTGCGGC
CTCTTCCGCGTCTTCGCCTTCGCCCTCAGACGAGTCGGATCTCCCTTTGGGCCGCCTCCCCGCATCGATA
CCGTCGACCTCGATCGAGACCTAGAAAAACATGGAGCAATCACAAGTAGCAATACAGCAGCTACCAATGC
TGATTGTGCCTGGCTAGAAGCACAAGAGGAGGAGGAGGTGGGTTTTCCAGTCACACCTCAGGTACCTTTA
AGACCAATGACTTACAAGGCAGCTGTAGATCTTAGCCACTTTTTAAAAGAAAAGGGGGGACTGGAAGGGC
TAATTCACTCCCAACGAAGACAAGATATCCTTGATCTGTGGATCTACCACACACAAGGCTACTTCCCTGA
TTGGCAGAACTACACACCAGGGCCAGGGATCAGATATCCACTGACCTTTGGATGGTGCTACAAGCTAGTA
CCAGTTGAGCAAGAGAAGGTAGAAGAAGCCAATGAAGGAGAGAACACCCGCTTGTTACACCCTGTGAGCC
TGCATGGGATGGATGACCCGGAGAGAGAAGTATTAGAGTGGAGGTTTGACAGCCGCCTAGCATTTCATCA
CATGGCCCGAGAGCTGCATCCGGACTGTACTGGGTCTCTCTGGTTAGACCAGATCTGAGCCTGGGAGCTC
TCTGGCTAACTAGGGAACCCACTGCTTAAGCCTCAATAAAGCTTGCCTTGAGTGCTTCAAGTAGTGTGTG
CCCGTCTGTTGTGTGACTCTGGTAACTAGAGATCCCTCAGACCCTTTTAGTCAGTGTGGAAAATCTCTAG
CAGCATGTGAGCAAAAGGCCAGCAAAAGGCCAGGAACCGTAAAAAGGCCGCGTTGCTGGCGTTTTTCCAT
AGGCTCCGCCCCCCTGACGAGCATCACAAAAATCGACGCTCAAGTCAGAGGTGGCGAAACCCGACAGGAC
TATAAAGATACCAGGCGTTTCCCCCTGGAAGCTCCCTCGTGCGCTCTCCTGTTCCGACCCTGCCGCTTAC
CGGATACCTGTCCGCCTTTCTCCCTTCGGGAAGCGTGGCGCTTTCTCATAGCTCACGCTGTAGGTATCTC
AGTTCGGTGTAGGTCGTTCGCTCCAAGCTGGGCTGTGTGCACGAACCCCCCGTTCAGCCCGACCGCTGCG
CCTTATCCGGTAACTATCGTCTTGAGTCCAACCCGGTAAGACACGACTTATCGCCACTGGCAGCAGCCAC
TGGTAACAGGATTAGCAGAGCGAGGTATGTAGGCGGTGCTACAGAGTTCTTGAAGTGGTGGCCTAACTAC
GGCTACACTAGAAGAACAGTATTTGGTATCTGCGCTCTGCTGAAGCCAGTTACCTTCGGAAAAAGAGTTG
GTAGCTCTTGATCCGGCAAACAAACCACCGCTGGTAGCGGTGGTTTTTTTGTTTGCAAGCAGCAGATTAC
GCGCAGAAAAAAAGGATCTCAAGAAGATCCTTTGATCTTTTCTACGGGGTCTGACGCTCAGTGGAACGAA
AACTCACGTTAAGGGATTTTGGTCATGAGATTATCAAAAAGGATCTTCACCTAGATCCTTTTAAATTAAA
AATGAAGTTTTAAATCAATCTAAAGTATATATGAGTAAACTTGGTCTGACAGTTACCAATGCTTAATCAG
TGAGGCACCTATCTCAGCGATCTGTCTATTTCGTTCATCCATAGTTGCCTGACTCCCCGTCGTGTAGATA
ACTACGATACGGGAGGGCTTACCATCTGGCCCCAGTGCTGCAATGATACCGCGAGACCCACGCTCACCGG
CTCCAGATTTATCAGCAATAAACCAGCCAGCCGGAAGGGCCGAGCGCAGAAGTGGTCCTGCAACTTTATC
CGCCTCCATCCAGTCTATTAATTGTTGCCGGGAAGCTAGAGTAAGTAGTTCGCCAGTTAATAGTTTGCGC
AACGTTGTTGCCATTGCTACAGGCATCGTGGTGTCACGCTCGTCGTTTGGTATGGCTTCATTCAGCTCCG
GTTCCCAACGATCAAGGCGAGTTACATGATCCCCCATGTTGTGCAAAAAAGCGGTTAGCTCCTTCGGTCC
TCCGATCGTTGTCAGAAGTAAGTTGGCCGCAGTGTTATCACTCATGGTTATGGCAGCACTGCATAATTCT
CTTACTGTCATGCCATCCGTAAGATGCTTTTCTGTGACTGGTGAGTACTCAACCAAGTCATTCTGAGAAT
AGTGTATGCGGCGACCGAGTTGCTCTTGCCCGGCGTCAATACGGGATAATACCGCGCCACATAGCAGAAC
TTTAAAAGTGCTCATCATTGGAAAACGTTCTTCGGGGCGAAAACTCTCAAGGATCTTACCGCTGTTGAGA
TCCAGTTCGATGTAACCCACTCGTGCACCCAACTGATCTTCAGCATCTTTTACTTTCACCAGCGTTTCTG
GGTGAGCAAAAACAGGAAGGCAAAATGCCGCAAAAAAGGGAATAAGGGCGACACGGAAATGTTGAATACT
CATACTCTTCCTTTTTCAATATTATTGAAGCATTTATCAGGGTTATTGTCTCATGAGCGGATACATATTT
GAATGTATTTAGAAAAATAAACAAATAGGGGTTCCGCGCACATTTCCCCGAAAAG
Features (pLannotate 1.2.2; 24 found; start..end, strand, type, name):
     42..94      -  misc_feature   bom (fragment): basis of mobility region from pBR322
    249..628     +  enhancer       CMV enhancer: human cytomegalovirus immediate early enhancer
    629..828     +  promoter       CMV promoter: human cytomegalovirus (CMV) immediate early promoter
    846..1026    +  LTR            5' LTR (truncated): truncated 5' long terminal repeat (LTR) from HIV-1
   1073..1198    +  misc_feature   HIV-1 Ψ: packaging signal of human immunodeficiency virus type 1
   1182..1520    +  CDS            HIV-1 gag (fragment): gag protein from human immunodeficiency virus 1; gag
   1695..1928    +  misc_feature   RRE: The Rev response element (RRE) of HIV-1 allows for Rev-dependent mRNA export from the nucleus to the cytoplasm.
   2305..2405    +  CDS            Rev (fragment): human immunodeficiency virus 1 (HIV-1) Rev protein; rev; enhances nuclear export of unspliced and incompletely spliced viral mRNAs
   2455..2572    +  misc_feature   cPPT/CTS: central polypurine tract and central termination sequence of HIV-1
   2627..2939    +  promoter       U6 promoter: RNA polymerase III promoter for mouse U6 snRNA (Das et al., 1988)
   2994..3019    -  misc_feature   MCS (fragment): pBluescript multiple cloning site
   3054..3087    +  protein_bind   loxP: Cre-mediated recombination occurs in the 8-bp core sequence (GCATACAT). Cre recombinase
   3116..3629    +  LTR            5' LTR: 5' long terminal repeat from murine embryonic stem cell virus
   3629..3667    +  misc_feature   MCS (fragment): multiple cloning site
   3681..4400    +  CDS            EGFP: the original enhanced GFP (Yang et al., 1996) mammalian codon-optimized
   4428..4461    +  protein_bind   loxP: Cre-mediated recombination occurs in the 8-bp core sequence (GCATACAT). Cre recombinase
   4494..4517    +  misc_feature   MCS (fragment): pBluescript multiple cloning site
   4517..5103    +  misc_feature   WPRE: woodchuck hepatitis virus posttranscriptional regulatory element
   5104..5123    +  misc_feature   MCS (fragment): pBluescript multiple cloning site
   5125..5625    +  CDS            nef (fragment): NEF_HV1LA - Experimental evidence at protein level: Swiss-Prot protein existence level 1. Extracellular Nef protein targets CD4(+) T-lymphocytes for apoptosis by interacting with CXCR4 surface receptors. From Human immunodeficiency virus type 1 group M subtype B (isolate Lai) (HIV-1).
   5632..5812    +  LTR            5' LTR (truncated): truncated 5' long terminal repeat (LTR) from HIV-1
   5874..6462    -  rep_origin     ori: high-copy-number ColE1/pMB1/pBR322/pUC origin of replication
   6633..7493    -  CDS            AmpR: β-lactamase; bla; confers resistance to ampicillin, carbenicillin, and related antibiotics
   7494..7598    -  promoter       AmpR promoter: bla
