[The description below was written by a language model from this plasmid's Addgene catalogue record and pLannotate feature annotations shown in this document.]
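Description:
pLL5.0 shFmnl2-EGFP is an HIV-1-based lentiviral transfer plasmid built on the pLL5.0 backbone for knockdown of mouse Fmnl2 (formin like 2) with simultaneous fluorescent marking of transduced cells. It is propagated in E. coli through a high-copy ColE1/pUC-type origin and selected with ampicillin via the β-lactamase gene. A recombination-tolerant growth strain is recorded, as is common for plasmids with repeated LTR sequences. The sequenced record is 7,615 nt, which fits the stated backbone plus a 58 bp hairpin insert.

The viral genome is driven in packaging cells by a CMV enhancer/promoter fused to a truncated 5' LTR. This is followed by the Ψ packaging signal with a gag fragment, the Rev response element for nuclear export of the full-length RNA, and the cPPT/CTS, which aids nuclear import. The payload has two independent units. A mouse U6 RNA polymerase III promoter transcribes the short hairpin RNA against Fmnl2, cloned between HpaI (destroyed) and XhoI sites. Downstream, an LTR from murine embryonic stem cell virus is annotated immediately ahead of EGFP and presumably acts as its internal Pol II promoter. The catalogue lists EGFP as a C-terminal tag, but an shRNA encodes no protein, so EGFP here is a separately expressed reporter rather than a fusion. The LTR-EGFP cassette is flanked by two loxP sites in the same orientation, so Cre should be able to excise it. A WPRE enhances transcript expression, and a nef-derived fragment and a truncated LTR close the vector.

The construct is intended for lentiviral delivery of the Fmnl2 shRNA, and the associated work concerns epithelial collective cell migration.
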