Addgene plasmid #187255: pLL5.0 shFmnl2-EGFP
Purpose: Lentiviral expression of shRNA targeting Fmnl2
Depositing lab: Alpha Yap. Depositing organization: University of Queensland, Institute for Molecular Bioscience. Publication: Caveolin-1 influences epithelial collective cell migration via FMNL2 formin. Katsuno-Kambe H, Parton RG, Yap AS, Teo JL. Biol Cell. 2021 Feb;113(2):107-117. doi: 10.1111/boc.202000116. Epub 2020 Nov 25. PubMed 33169848.
Backbone
  Vector backbone: pLL5.0
  Backbone size w/o insert (bp): 7565
  Vector type: Lentiviral
Growth in bacteria
  Bacterial resistance: Ampicillin, 100 μg/mL
  Growth temperature: 37°C
  Growth strain: NEB Stable
  Copy number: High Copy
Gene/Insert
  Gene/Insert name: ShRNA for Fmnl2 (alt name: formin like 2)
  gRNA/shRNA sequence: TGAGAGGTCTTCTAAGAAA
  Species: M. musculus (mouse)
  Insert size (bp): 58
  Entrez Gene: Fmnl2 (a.k.a. 5430425K04Rik, Man)
  Promoter: U6
  Tag / fusion protein: EGFP (C terminal on insert)
  Cloning method: Restriction Enzyme; 5′ cloning site Hpa1 (destroyed during cloning); 3′ cloning site Xho1 (not destroyed)
  Sequencing primers: 5′ mU6 Forward Primer
Resource information
  A portion of this plasmid was derived from a plasmid made by: Plasmid made by Jessica Teo
Terms and licenses: Academic/Nonprofit Terms; Industry Terms: Not Available to Industry
How to cite: pLL5.0 shFmnl2-EGFP was a gift from Alpha Yap (Addgene plasmid # 187255 ; http://n2t.net/addgene:187255 ; RRID:Addgene_187255)
